>Addgene plasmid #214053 | pNon-target | addgene full sequence | sequence record 428839 | Addgene NGS Result
TTGACAATTAATCATCCGGCTCGTATAATGTGTGGAATTGTGAGCGGATAACAATTTCACACAGGAAACA
GCGCCGCTGAGAAAAAGCGAAGCGGCACTGCTCTTTAACAATTTATCAGACAATCTGTGTGGGCACTCGA
CCGGAATTATCGATTAACTTTATTATTAAAAATTAAAGAGGTATATATTAATGTATCGATTAAATAAGGA
GGAATAAACCATGGGGGGTTCTCATCATCATCATCATCATGGTATGGCTAGCATGACTGGTGGACAGCAA
ATGGGTCGGGATCTGTACGACGATGACGATAAGGATCCAACCCTTTTCCAAGCTTCATTGCTAACGCTTA
TTTAGAAGTAGCGTTAGAATCAAGCAAAGGCAGCATGCTTCCAAGGGCGAATTCGAAGCTTGGCTGTTTT
GGCGGATGAGAGAAGATTTTCAGCCTGATACAGATTAAATCAGAACGCAGAAGCGGTCTGATAAAACAGA
ATTTGCCTGGCGGCAGTAGCGCGGTGGTCCCACCTGACCCCATGCCGAACTCAGAAGTGAAACGCCGTAG
CGCCGATGGTAGTGTGGGGTCTCCCCATGCGAGAGTAGGGAACTGCCAGGCATCAAATAAAACGAAAGGC
TCAGTCGAAAGACTGGGCCTTTCGTTTTATCTGTTGTTTGTCGGTGAACGCTCTCCTGAGTAGGACAAAT
CCGCCGGGAGCGGATTTGAACGTTGCGAAGCAACGGCCCGGAGGGTGGCGGGCAGGACGCCCGCCATAAA
CTGCCAGGCATCAAATTAAGCAGAAGGCCATCCTGACGGATGGCCTTTTTGCGTTTCTACAAACTCTATT
CTCACCAATAAAAAACGCCCGGCGGCAACCGAGCGTTCTGAACAAATCCAGATGGAGTTCTGAGGTCATT
ACTGGATCTATCAACAGGAGTCCAAGCGAGCTCTCGAACCCCAGAGTCCCGCTCAGAAGAACTCGTCAAG
AAGGCGATAGAAGGCGATGCGCTGCGAATCGGGAGCGGCGATACCGTAAAGCACGAGGAAGCGGTCAGCC
CATTCGCCGCCAAGCTCTTCAGCAATATCACGGGTAGCCAACGCTATGTCCTGATAGCGGTCCGCCACAC
CCAGCCGGCCACAGTCGATGAATCCAGAAAAGCGGCCATTTTCCACCATGATATTCGGCAAGCAGGCATC
GCCATGGGTCACGACGAGATCCTCGCCGTCGGGCATGCGCGCCTTGAGCCTGGCGAACAGTTCGGCTGGC
GCGAGCCCCTGATGCTCTTCGTCCAGATCATCCTGATCGACAAGACCGGCTTCCATCCGAGTACGTGCTC
GCTCGATGCGATGTTTCGCTTGGTGGTCGAATGGGCAGGTAGCCGGATCAAGCGTATGCAGCCGCCGCAT
TGCATCAGCCATGATGGATACTTTCTCGGCAGGAGCAAGGTGAGATGACAGGAGATCCTGCCCCGGCACT
TCGCCCAATAGCAGCCAGTCCCTTCCCGCTTCAGTGACAACGTCGAGCACAGCTGCGCAAGGAACGCCCG
TCGTGGCCAGCCACGATAGCCGCGCTGCCTCGTCCTGCAGTTCATTCAGGGCACCGGACAGGTCGGTCTT
GACAAAAAGAACCGGGCGCCCCTGCGCTGACAGCCGGAACACGGCGGCATCAGAGCAGCCGATTGTCTGT
TGTGCCCAGTCATAGCCGAATAGCCTCTCCACCCAAGCGGCCGGAGAACCTGCGTGCAATCCATCTTGTT
CAATCATGCGAAACGATCCTCATCCTGTCTCTTGATCAGATCATGATCCCCTGCGCCATCAGATCCTTGG
CGGCAAGAAAGCCATCCAGTTTACTTTGCAGGGCTTCCCAACCTTACCAGAGGGCGCCCCAGCTGGCAAT
TCCCTGTCAGACCAAGTTTACTCATATATACTTTAGATTGATTTAAAACTTCATTTTTAATTTAAAAGGA
TCTAGGTGAAGATCCTTTTTGATAATCTCATGACCAAAATCCCTTAACGTGAGTTTTCGTTCCACTGAGC
GTCAGACCCCGTAGAAAAGATCAAAGGATCTTCTTGAGATCCTTTTTTTCTGCGCGTAATCTGCTGCTTG
CAAACAAAAAAACCACCGCTACCAGCGGTGGTTTGTTTGCCGGATCAAGAGCTACCAACTCTTTTTCCGA
AGGTAACTGGCTTCAGCAGAGCGCAGATACCAAATACTGTCCTTCTAGTGTAGCCGTAGTTAGGCCACCA
CTTCAAGAACTCTGTAGCACCGCCTACATACCTCGCTCTGCTAATCCTGTTACCAGTGGCTGCTGCCAGT
GGCGATAAGTCGTGTCTTACCGGGTTGGACTCAAGACGATAGTTACCGGATAAGGCGCAGCGGTCGGGCT
GAACGGGGGGTTCGTGCACACAGCCCAGCTTGGAGCGAACGACCTACACCGAACTGAGATACCTACAGCG
TGAGCTATGAGAAAGCGCCACGCTTCCCGAAGGGAGAAAGGCGGACAGGTATCCGGTAAGCGGCAGGGTC
GGAACAGGAGAGCGCACGAGGGAGCTTCCAGGGGGAAACGCCTGGTATCTTTATAGTCCTGTCGGGTTTC
GCCACCTCTGACTTGAGCGTCGATTTTTGTGATGCTCGTCAGGGGGGCGGAGCCTATGGAAAAACGCCAG
CAACGCGGCCTTTTTACGGTTCCTGGCCTTTTGCTGGCCTTTTGCTCACATGTTCTTTCCTGCGTTATCC
CCTGATTCTGTGGATAACCGTATTACCGCCTTTGAGTGAGCTGATACCGCTCGCCGCAGCCGAACGACCG
AGCGCAGCGAGTCAGTGAGCGAGGAAGCGGAAGAGCGCCTGATGCGGTATTTTCTCCTTACGCATCTGTG
CGGTATTTCACACCGCATATGGTGCACTCTCAGTACAATCTGCTCTGATGCCGCATAGTTAAGCCAGTAT
ACACTCCGCTATCGCTACGTGACTGGGTCATGGCTGCGCCCCGACACCCGCCAACACCCGCTGACGCGCC
CTGACGGGCTTGTCTGCTCCCGGCATCCGCTTACAGACAAGCTGTGACCGTCTCCGGGAGCTGCATGTGT
CAGAGGTTTTCACCGTCATCACCGAAACGCGCGAGGCAGCAGATCAATTCGCGCGCGAAGGCGAAGCGGC
ATGCATTTACGTTGACACCATCGAATGGTGCAAAACCTTTCGCGGTATGGCATGATAGCGCCCGGAAGAG
AGTCAATTCAGGGTGGTGAATGTGAAACCAGTAACGTTATACGATGTCGCAGAGTATGCCGGTGTCTCTT
ATCAGACCGTTTCCCGCGTGGTGAACCAGGCCAGCCACGTTTCTGCGAAAACGCGGGAAAAAGTGGAAGC
GGCGATGGCGGAGCTGAATTACATTCCCAACCGCGTGGCACAACAACTGGCGGGCAAACAGTCGTTGCTG
ATTGGCGTTGCCACCTCCAGTCTGGCCCTGCACGCGCCGTCGCAAATTGTCGCGGCGATTAAATCTCGCG
CCGATCAACTGGGTGCCAGCGTGGTGGTGTCGATGGTAGAACGAAGCGGCGTCGAAGCCTGTAAAGCGGC
GGTGCACAATCTTCTCGCGCAACGCGTCAGTGGGCTGATCATTAACTATCCGCTGGATGACCAGGATGCC
ATTGCTGTGGAAGCTGCCTGCACTAATGTTCCGGCGTTATTTCTTGATGTCTCTGACCAGACACCCATCA
ACAGTATTATTTTCTCCCATGAAGACGGTACGCGACTGGGCGTGGAGCATCTGGTCGCATTGGGTCACCA
GCAAATCGCGCTGTTAGCGGGCCCATTAAGTTCTGTCTCGGCGCGTCTGCGTCTGGCTGGCTGGCATAAA
TATCTCACTCGCAATCAAATTCAGCCGATAGCGGAACGGGAAGGCGACTGGAGTGCCATGTCCGGTTTTC
AACAAACCATGCAAATGCTGAATGAGGGCATCGTTCCCACTGCGATGCTGGTTGCCAACGATCAGATGGC
GCTGGGCGCAATGCGCGCCATTACCGAGTCCGGGCTGCGCGTTGGTGCGGATATCTCGGTAGTGGGATAC
GACGATACCGAAGACAGCTCATGTTATATCCCGCCGTTAACCACCATCAAACAGGATTTTCGCCTGCTGG
GGCAAACCAGCGTGGACCGCTTGCTGCAACTCTCTCAGGGCCAGGCGGTGAAGGGCAATCAGCTGTTGCC
CGTCTCACTGGTGAAAAGAAAAACCACCCTGGCGCCCAATACGCAAACCGCCTCTCCCCGCGCGTTGGCC
GATTCATTAATGCAGCTGGCACGACAGGTTTCCCGACTGGAAAGCGGGCAGTGAGCGCAACGCAATTAAT
GTAAGTTAGCGCGAATTGATCTGGTTTGACAGCTTATCATCGACTGCACGGTGCACCAATGCTTCTGGCG
TCAGGCAGCCATCGGAAGCTGTGGTATGGCTGTGCAGGTCGTAAATCACTGCATAATTCGTGTCGCTCAA
GGCGCACTCCCGTTCTGGATAATGTTTTTTGCGCCGACATCATAACGGTTCTGGCAAATATTCTGAAATG
AGCTG
Features (pLannotate 1.2.2; 20 found; start..end, strand, type, name):
      1..30      +  promoter       trc promoter: strong E. coli promoter; hybrid between the trp and lac UV5 promoters
     38..54      +  protein_bind   lac operator: The lac repressor binds to the lac operator to inhibit transcription in E. coli. This inhibition can be relieved by adding lactose or isopropyl-β-D-thiogalactopyranoside (IPTG). lac repressor encoded by lacI
     71..140     +  misc_feature   rrnG antiterminator: antiterminator from the E. coli rrnG leader region (Berg et al., 1989)
    191..217     +  CDS            minicistron: synthetic cistron containing a ribosome binding site (Shine-Dalgarno sequence), for enhancing the bacterial expression of a downstream cistron (Schoner, 1997) This first cistron should terminate 3 bp upstream of the ATG for the second cistron.
    233..253     +  CDS            capTEV™ (fragment): composite tag for in vivo biotinylation, TEV protease cleavage, and 6xHis tagging
    254..286     +  CDS            T7 tag (gene 10 leader): leader peptide from bacteriophage T7 gene 10 promotes efficient translation in E. coli
    290..313     +  CDS            Xpress™ tag: Xpress™ epitope tag, including an enterokinase recognition and cleavage site
    495..610     +  ncRNA          5S rRNA: Accession: RF00001 - 5S ribosomal RNA
    614..700     +  terminator     rrnB T1 terminator: Escherichia coli rrnB; transcription terminator T1 from the E. coli rrnB gene
    792..819     +  terminator     rrnB T2 terminator: transcription terminator T2 from the E. coli rrnB gene
    838..932     -  terminator     lambda t0 terminator: transcription terminator from phage lambda
    966..1757    -  CDS            neo: KKA2_KLEPN - Also known as kan, nptII. Experimental evidence at protein level: Swiss-Prot protein existence level 1. Resistance to kanamycin, neomycin, paromomycin, ribostamycin, butirosin and gentamicin B. From Klebsiella pneumoniae.
   1789..1893    -  CDS            tnpA (fragment): TN5P_ECOLX - Also known as tnp. Experimental evidence at protein level: Swiss-Prot protein existence level 1. Mediates transposition of transposon Tn5 by a 'cut and paste' mechanism. First, the monomeric transposase binds the 19 bp inverted DNA repeats flanking the transposon. Then, dimerization of the DNA- bound transposase creates a synaptic DNA complex. After nicking of the first DNA strand, excision of the transposon proceeds through a series of intermediates. The transposase then mediates the insertion of the transposon at a new site by strand transfer. The activity of the wild- type tran
   2064..2652    +  rep_origin     ori: high-copy-number ColE1/pMB1/pBR322/pUC origin of replication
   2838..2978    -  misc_feature   bom: basis of mobility region from pBR322
   3080..3120    -  CDS            rop (fragment): Rop protein, which maintains plasmids at low copy number; rop
   3164..3241    +  promoter       lacIq promoter: lacI (mutant); In the lacIq allele, a single base change in the promoter boosts expression of the lacI gene about 10-fold.
   3242..4324    +  CDS            lacI: lac repressor; lacI; The lac repressor binds to the lac operator to inhibit transcription in E. coli. This inhibition can be relieved by adding lactose or isopropyl-β-D-thiogalactopyranoside (IPTG).
   4366..4383    +  promoter       tet promoter (fragment): E. coli promoter for tetracycline efflux protein gene
   4379..4480    -  CDS            yciV (fragment): RNAAM_ECOLI - Also known as trpH From Escherichia coli (strain K12).
