[The description below was written by a language model from this plasmid's Addgene catalogue record and pLannotate feature annotations shown in this document.]
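Description:
pNon-target is a 4.6 kb bacterial expression plasmid that serves as the negative-control partner to pTarget in experiments on the Haliangium type III CRISPR-Cas complex. It is described as identical to pTarget except that its transcript lacks the protospacer, so the RNA it produces should not be recognised by the crRNA-guided complex. The catalogue lists a pUC backbone. The feature table shows a high-copy ColE1/pUC-type origin, together with a pBR322 bom region and only a fragment of rop, which fits the stated high copy number. Selection is by kanamycin through the neo (nptII) gene, which is flanked by a remnant of Tn5 transposase sequence and followed by a lambda t0 terminator.

The synthetic non-target sequence is transcribed from the trc promoter, a strong trp/lac hybrid, which is controlled by an adjacent lac operator. The plasmid carries its own lacI gene under the lacIq promoter, so transcription is repressed until it is induced with IPTG. Downstream of the promoter lie elements typical of a trc-based expression vector: an rrnG antiterminator, a minicistron with a ribosome binding site, a His-tag-like fragment, the T7 gene 10 leader and an Xpress epitope. These are followed by a 5S rRNA segment and the rrnB T1 and T2 terminators. The non-target insert itself is not annotated as a distinct feature; it may lie in the unannotated stretch between the tag region and the 5S/rrnB segment, though the record does not specify this. The plasmid is typically used alongside pTarget to show that activation of the type III-B system and its downstream effects depend on target RNA.
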