Addgene plasmid #214053: pNon-target
Purpose: Expresses non-target sequence for Haliangium type III CRISPR-Cas complex; identical to pTarget (Addgene plasmid # 214052) but does not contain a protospacer.
Depositing lab: Raymond Staals. Depositing organization: Wageningen University, Department Agrotechnology & Food Sciences. Publication: Type III-B CRISPR-Cas cascade of proteolytic cleavages. Steens JA, Bravo JPK, Salazar CRP, Yildiz C, Amieiro AM, Kostlbacher S, Prinsen SHP, Andres AS, Patinios C, Bardis A, Barendregt A, Scheltema RA, Ettema TJG, van der Oost J, Taylor DW, Staals RHJ. Science. 2024 Feb 2;383(6682):512-519. doi: 10.1126/science.adk0378. Epub 2024 Feb 1. PubMed 38301007.
Backbone
  Vector backbone: pUC
  Vector type: Bacterial Expression ; non-target RNA plasmid
Growth in bacteria
  Bacterial resistance: Kanamycin, 50 μg/mL
  Growth temperature: 37°C
  Growth strain: DH5alpha
  Copy number: High Copy
Gene/Insert
  Gene/Insert name: Non-target sequence
  Species: Synthetic
  Promoter: trc promoter
  Cloning method: Gibson Cloning
Terms and licenses: Academic/Nonprofit Terms; Industry Terms: Not Available to Industry
Depositor comments: Please visit https://doi.org/10.1101/2023.06.23.546230 for bioRxiv preprint.
How to cite: pNon-target was a gift from Raymond Staals (Addgene plasmid # 214053 ; http://n2t.net/addgene:214053 ; RRID:Addgene_214053)
